LOCUS       Exported 3343 bp ds-DNA circular SYN 13-MAY-2021
DEFINITION  Destination vector for Golden Gate assembly; 3' entry vector for
            Gateway cloning.
ACCESSION   .
VERSION     .
KEYWORDS    p3E_GGWDest+
SOURCE      synthetic DNA construct
  ORGANISM  synthetic DNA construct
REFERENCE   1 (bases 1 to 3343)
  AUTHORS   Kirchmaier S, Lust K, Wittbrodt J
  TITLE     Golden GATEway cloning--a combinatorial approach to generate fusion
            and recombination constructs.
  JOURNAL   PLoS One. 2013 Oct 7;8(10):e76117. doi:
            10.1371/journal.pone.0076117.
  PUBMED    24116091
REFERENCE   2 (bases 1 to 3343)
  AUTHORS   .
  TITLE     Direct Submission
  JOURNAL   Exported May 13, 2021 from SnapGene Server 1.1.58
            http://www.snapgene.com
FEATURES             Location/Qualifiers
     source          1..3343
                     /organism="synthetic DNA construct"
                     /mol_type="other DNA"
     terminator      268..295
                     /label=rrnB T2 terminator
                     /note="transcription terminator T2 from the E. coli rrnB
                     gene"
     terminator      387..473
                     /gene="Escherichia coli rrnB"
                     /label=rrnB T1 terminator
                     /note="transcription terminator T1 from the E. coli rrnB
                     gene"
     primer_bind     537..553
                     /label=M13 fwd
                     /note="common sequencing primer, one of multiple similar
                     variants"
     regulatory      764..773
                     /regulatory_class="other"
                     /note="vertebrate consensus sequence for strong initiation
                     of translation (Kozak, 1987)"
     CDS             complement(786..1169)
                     /codon_start=1
                     /gene="lacZ fragment"
                     /product="LacZ-alpha fragment of beta-galactosidase"
                     /label=lacZ-alpha
                     /translation="MTMITPSYLGDTIEYSSYASNALGALPYGRPAGGREFTSDIEFPR
                     PPWRPGACDVGPNSPYSESYYNSLAVVLQRRDWENPGVTQLNRLAAHPPFASWRNSEEA
                     RTDRPSQQLRSLNGEWTRPVAAH"
     primer_bind     950..966
                     /label=M13 fwd
                     /note="common sequencing primer, one of multiple similar
                     variants"
     promoter        973..991
                     /label=T7 promoter
                     /note="promoter for bacteriophage T7 RNA polymerase"
     regulatory      1022..1031
                     /regulatory_class="other"
                     /note="vertebrate consensus sequence for strong initiation
                     of translation (Kozak, 1987)"
     regulatory      1026..1035
                     /regulatory_class="other"
                     /note="vertebrate consensus sequence for strong initiation
                     of translation (Kozak, 1987)"
     promoter        complement(1129..1147)
                     /label=SP6 promoter
                     /note="promoter for bacteriophage SP6 RNA polymerase"
     primer_bind     complement(1130..1147)
                     /label=SP6
                     /note="SP6 promoter, forward primer"
     primer_bind     complement(1165..1181)
                     /label=M13 rev
                     /note="common sequencing primer, one of multiple similar
                     variants"
     primer_bind     complement(1178..1200)
                     /label=M13/pUC Reverse
                     /note="In lacZ gene"
     protein_bind    1189..1205
                     /label=lac operator
                     /bound_moiety="lac repressor encoded by lacI"
                     /note="The lac repressor binds to the lac operator to
                     inhibit transcription in E. coli. This inhibition can be
                     relieved by adding lactose or
                     isopropyl-beta-D-thiogalactopyranoside (IPTG)."
     promoter        complement(1213..1243)
                     /label=lac promoter
                     /note="promoter for the E. coli lac operon"
     protein_bind    1258..1279
                     /label=CAP binding site
                     /bound_moiety="E. coli catabolite activator protein"
                     /note="CAP binding activates transcription in the presence
                     of cAMP."
     primer_bind     1435..1451
                     /label=pBluescriptKS
                     /note="For pBluescript vector"
     protein_bind    complement(1452..1547)
                     /gene="mutant version of attL"
                     /label=attL3
                     /bound_moiety="LR Clonase(TM)"
                     /note="recombination site for the Gateway(R) LR reaction"
     promoter        complement(1585..1603)
                     /label=T7 promoter
                     /note="promoter for bacteriophage T7 RNA polymerase"
     primer_bind     complement(1608..1624)
                     /label=M13 rev
                     /note="common sequencing primer, one of multiple similar
                     variants"
     primer_bind     complement(1726..1745)
                     /label=pENTR-R
                     /note="pENTR vectors, reverse primer"
     CDS             1737..2546
                     /codon_start=1
                     /gene="aph(3')-Ia"
                     /product="aminoglycoside phosphotransferase"
                     /label=KanR
                     /note="confers resistance to kanamycin in bacteria or G418
                     (Geneticin(R)) in eukaryotes"
                     /translation="MSHIQRETSRPRLNSNMDADLYGYKWARDNVGQSGATIYRLYGKP
                     DAPELFLKHGKGSVANDVTDEMVRLNWLTEFMPLPTIKHFIRTPDDAWLLTTAIPGKTA
                     FQVLEEYPDSGENIVDALAVFLRRLHSIPVCNCPFNSDRVFRLAQAQSRMNNGLVDASD
                     FDDERNGWPVEQVWKEMHKLLPFSPDSVVTHGDFSLDNLIFDEGKLIGCIDVGRVGIAD
                     RYQDLAILWNCLGEFSPSLQKRLFQKYGIDNPDMNKLQFHLMLDEFF"
     primer_bind     complement(1804..1823)
                     /label=Kan-R
                     /note="Kanamycin resistance gene, reverse primer"
     rep_origin      2693..3281
                     /direction=RIGHT
                     /label=ori
                     /note="high-copy-number ColE1/pMB1/pBR322/pUC origin of
                     replication"
     primer_bind     3182..3201
                     /label=pBR322ori-F
                     /note="pBR322 origin, forward primer"
ORIGIN
        1 ctttcctgcg ttatcccctg attctgtgga taaccgtatt accgcctttg agtgagctga
       61 taccgctcgc cgcagccgaa cgaccgagcg cagcgagtca gtgagcgagg aagcggaaga
      121 gcgcccaata cgcaaaccgc ctctccccgc gcgttggccg attcattaat gcagctggca
      181 cgacaggttt cccgactgga aagcgggcag tgagcgcaac gcaattaata cgcgtaccgc
      241 tagccaggaa gagtttgtag aaacgcaaaa aggccatccg tcaggatggc cttctgctta
      301 gtttgatgcc tggcagttta tggcgggcgt cctgcccgcc accctccggg ccgttgcttc
      361 acaacgttca aatccgctcc cggcggattt gtcctactca ggagagcgtt caccgacaaa
      421 caacagataa aacgaaaggc ccagtcttcc gactgagcct ttcgttttat ttgatgcctg
      481 gcagttccct actctcgcgt taacgctagc atggatgttt tcccagtcac gacgttgtaa
      541 aacgacggcc agtcttaagc tcgggccctg cagctctaga gctcgaattc tacaggtcac
      601 taataccatc taagtagttg gttcatagtg actgcatatg ttgtgtttta cagtattatg
      661 tagtctgttt tttatgcaaa atctaattta atatattgat atttatatca ttttacgttt
      721 ctcgttcaac tttcttgtac aaagtgaggg cgaattgggt accgccgcca tggcgagacc
      781 cgcgcttaat gcgccgctac agggcgcgtc cattcgccat tcaggctgcg caactgttgg
      841 gaagggcgat cggtgcgggc ctcttcgcta ttacgccagc tggcgaaagg gggatgtgct
      901 gcaaggcgat taagttgggt aacgccaggg ttttcccagt cacgacgttg taaaacgacg
      961 gccagtgaat tgtaatacga ctcactatag ggcgaattgg gcccgacgtc gcatgctccc
     1021 ggccgccatg gcggccgcgg gaattcgata tcactagtga attcgcggcc gcctgcaggt
     1081 cgaccatatg ggagagctcc caacgcgttg gatgcatagc ttgagtattc tatagtgtca
     1141 cctaaatagc ttggcgtaat catggtcata gctgtttcct gtgtgaaatt gttatccgct
     1201 cacaattcca cacaacatac gagccggaag cataaagtgt aaagcctggg gtgcctaatg
     1261 agtgagctaa ctcacattaa ttgcgttgcg ctcactgccc gctttccagt cgggaaacct
     1321 gtcgtgccag ctgcattaat gaatcggcca acgcgcgggg agaggcggtt tgcgtattgg
     1381 gcgctcttcc gcttcctcgc tcactgactc gctgcgctcg gggtctctta aggctcgagg
     1441 tcgacggtat ccaactttat tatacaaagt tggcattata aaaaagcatt gcttatcaat
     1501 ttgttgcaac gaacaggtca ctatcagtca aaataaaatc attatttgga gctccatggt
     1561 agcgttaacg cggccgcgat atcccctata gtgagtcgta ttacatggtc atagctgttt
     1621 cctggcagct ctggcccgtg tctcaaaatc tctgatgtta cattgcacaa gataaaaata
     1681 tatcatcatg aacaataaaa ctgtctgctt acataaacag taatacaagg ggtgttatga
     1741 gccatattca acgggaaacg tcgaggccgc gattaaattc caacatggat gctgatttat
     1801 atgggtataa atgggctcgc gataatgtcg ggcaatcagg tgcgacaatc tatcgcttgt
     1861 atgggaagcc cgatgcgcca gagttgtttc tgaaacatgg caaaggtagc gttgccaatg
     1921 atgttacaga tgagatggtc agactaaact ggctgacgga atttatgcct cttccgacca
     1981 tcaagcattt tatccgtact cctgatgatg catggttact caccactgcg atccccggaa
     2041 aaacagcatt ccaggtatta gaagaatatc ctgattcagg tgaaaatatt gttgatgcgc
     2101 tggcagtgtt cctgcgccgg ttgcattcga ttcctgtttg taattgtcct tttaacagcg
     2161 atcgcgtatt tcgtctcgct caggcgcaat cacgaatgaa taacggtttg gttgatgcga
     2221 gtgattttga tgacgagcgt aatggctggc ctgttgaaca agtctggaaa gaaatgcata
     2281 aacttttgcc attctcaccg gattcagtcg tcactcatgg tgatttctca cttgataacc
     2341 ttatttttga cgaggggaaa ttaataggtt gtattgatgt tggacgagtc ggaatcgcag
     2401 accgatacca ggatcttgcc atcctatgga actgcctcgg tgagttttct ccttcattac
     2461 agaaacggct ttttcaaaaa tatggtattg ataatcctga tatgaataaa ttgcagtttc
     2521 atttgatgct cgatgagttt ttctaatcag aattggttaa ttggttgtaa cactggcaga
     2581 gcattacgct gacttgacgg gacggcgcaa gctcatgacc aaaatccctt aacgtgagtt
     2641 acgcgtcgtt ccactgagcg tcagaccccg tagaaaagat caaaggatct tcttgagatc
     2701 ctttttttct gcgcgtaatc tgctgcttgc aaacaaaaaa accaccgcta ccagcggtgg
     2761 tttgtttgcc ggatcaagag ctaccaactc tttttccgaa ggtaactggc ttcagcagag
     2821 cgcagatacc aaatactgtc cttctagtgt agccgtagtt aggccaccac ttcaagaact
     2881 ctgtagcacc gcctacatac ctcgctctgc taatcctgtt accagtggct gctgccagtg
     2941 gcgataagtc gtgtcttacc gggttggact caagacgata gttaccggat aaggcgcagc
     3001 ggtcgggctg aacggggggt tcgtgcacac agcccagctt ggagcgaacg acctacaccg
     3061 aactgagata cctacagcgt gagcattgag aaagcgccac gcttcccgaa gggagaaagg
     3121 cggacaggta tccggtaagc ggcagggtcg gaacaggaga gcgcacgagg gagcttccag
     3181 ggggaaacgc ctggtatctt tatagtcctg tcgggtttcg ccacctctga cttgagcgtc
     3241 gatttttgtg atgctcgtca ggggggcgga gcctatggaa aaacgccagc aacgcggcct
     3301 ttttacggtt cctggccttt tgctggcctt ttgctcacat gtt
//
