[The description below was written by a language model from this plasmid's Addgene catalogue record and the feature table of its GenBank file.]
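Description:
p3E_GGWDest+ is a 3,343 bp empty backbone derived from the Invitrogen pDONR series. It serves two roles in the Golden GATEway cloning scheme: it is a destination vector for Golden Gate assembly and, once loaded, a 3' entry clone for multisite Gateway recombination. It is propagated in E. coli from a high-copy ColE1/pUC-type origin and selected with kanamycin through the aph(3')-Ia (KanR) gene. The rrnB T1 and T2 transcription terminators lie upstream of the cloning region, as is usual for pDONR-type vectors, and shield it from read-through transcription from the backbone.

The record lists no insert. The cloning region instead holds a lacZ-alpha cassette with its lac promoter, lac operator and CAP binding site. The annotated T7 and SP6 promoters and M13 primer sites within and around it are consistent with the fragment having come from a standard cloning vector. A cassette of this kind typically acts as a blue/white screening stuffer that is replaced when Golden Gate fragments are assembled into the vector, although the type IIS restriction sites used for this are not annotated in the feature table. An attL3 site is annotated on one side of the cassette. The partner recombination site expected on the other side of a 3' entry vector is not annotated, so the record does not confirm its identity. M13, pENTR-R and pBluescript KS primer sites allow sequencing of assembled products.

In use, several modules such as coding sequences, tags or recombination elements would be joined by Golden Gate assembly in this vector. The resulting entry clone would then be combined with 5' and middle entry clones in an LR reaction to build fusion or recombination constructs combinatorially.
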