Addgene plasmid #49317: p3E_GGWDest+
Purpose: (Empty Backbone) Destination vector for Golden Gate assembly; 3' entry vector for Gateway cloning
Depositing lab: Joachim Wittbrodt. Depositing organization: Universitaet Heidelberg. Publication: Golden GATEway cloning--a combinatorial approach to generate fusion and recombination constructs. Kirchmaier S, Lust K, Wittbrodt J. PLoS One. 2013 Oct 7;8(10):e76117. doi: 10.1371/journal.pone.0076117. PubMed 24116091.
Backbone
  Vector backbone: pDONR
  Backbone manufacturer: Invitrogen
  Vector type: destination vector
Growth in bacteria
  Bacterial resistance: Kanamycin, 50 μg/mL
  Growth temperature: 37°C
  Growth strain: DH5alpha
  Copy number: High Copy
Gene/Insert
  Gene/Insert name: None
Terms and licenses: Academic/Nonprofit Terms; Industry Terms: Not Available to Industry
How to cite: p3E_GGWDest+ was a gift from Joachim Wittbrodt (Addgene plasmid # 49317 ; http://n2t.net/addgene:49317 ; RRID:Addgene_49317)
