>Addgene plasmid #49317 | p3E_GGWDest+ | addgene partial sequence | sequence record 86520 | pCR8_F1 5'-ttgatgcctggcagttccct-3'
GGATGTTTTCCCAGTCACGACGTTGTAAAACGACGGCCAGTCTTAAGCTCGGGCCCTGCAGCTCTAGAGC
TCGAATTCTACAGGTCACTAATACCATCTAAGTAGTTGGTTCATAGTGACTGCATATGTTGTGTTTTACA
GTATTATGTAGTCTGTTTTTTATGCAAAATCTAATTTAATATATTGATATTTATATCATTTTACGTTTCT
CGTTCAACTTTCTTGTACAAAGTGAGGGCGAATTGGGTACCGCCGCCATGGCGAGACCCGCGCTTAATGC
GCCGCTACAGGGCGCGTCCATTCGCCATTCAGGCTGCGCAACTGTTGGGAAGGGCGATCGGTGCGGGCCT
CTTCGCTATTACGCCAGCTGGCGAAAGGGGGATGTGCTGCAAGGCGATTAAGTTGGGTAACGCCAGGGTT
TTCCCAGTCACGACGTTGTAAAACGACGGCCAGTGAATTGTAATACGACTCACTATAGGGCGAATTGGGC
CCGACGTCGCATGCTCCCGGCCGCCATGGCGGCCGCGGGAATTCGATATCACTAGTGAATTCGCGGCCGC
CTGCAGGTCGACCATATGGGAGAGCTCCCAACGCGTTGGATGCATAGCTTGAGTATTCTATAGTGTCACC
TAAATAGCTTGGCGTAATCATGGTCATAGCTGTTTCCTGTGTGAAATTGTTATCCGCTCACAATTCCACA
CAACATACGAGCCGGAAGCATAAAGTGTAAAGCCTGGGGTGCCTAATGAGTGAGCTAACTCA
