>Addgene plasmid #49317 | p3E_GGWDest+ | addgene partial sequence | sequence record 86636 | pENTR4-R 5'-attttgagacacgggccaga-3'
ATACGACTCACTATAGGGGATATCGCGGCCGCGTTAACGCTACCATGGAGCTCCAAATAATGATTTTATT
TTGACTGATAGTGACCTGTTCGTTGCAACAAATTGATAAGCAATGCTTTTTTATAATGCCAACTTTGTAT
AATAAAGTTGGATACCGTCGACCTCGAGCCTTAAGAGACCCCGAGCGCAGCGAGTCAGTGAGCGAGGAAG
CGGAAGAGCGCCCAATACGCAAACCGCCTCTCCCCGCGCGTTGGCCGATTCATTAATGCAGCTGGCACGA
CAGGTTTCCCGACTGGAAAGCGGGCAGTGAGCGCAACGCAATTAATGTGAGTTAGCTCACTCATTAGGCA
CCCCAGGCTTTACACTTTATGCTTCCGGCTCGTATGTTGTGTGGAATTGTGAGCGGATAACAATTTCACA
CAGGAAACAGCTATGACCATGATTACGCCAAGCTATTTAGGTGACACTATAGAATACTCAAGCTATGCAT
CCAACGCGTTGGGAGCTCTCCCATATGGTCGACCTGCAGGCGGCCGCGAATTCACTAGTGATATCGAATT
CCCGCGGCCGCCATGGCGGCCGGGAGCATGCGACGTCGGGCCCAATTCGCCCTATAGTGAGTCGTATTAC
AATTCACTGGCCGTCGTTTTACAACGTCGTGACTGGGAAAACCCTGGCGTTACCCAACTTAATCGCCTTG
CAGCACATCCCCCTTTCGCCAGCTGGCGTAATAGCGAAGAGGCCCGCACCGATCGCCCTTCCCAACAGTT
GCGCAGCCTGAATGGCGAATGGACGCGCCCTGTAGCGGCGCATTAAGCGCGGGTCTCGCCATGG
