>Addgene plasmid #49317 | p3E_GGWDest+ | addgene partial sequence | sequence record 92238 | pCR8_F1 5'-ttgatgcctggcagttccct-3'
CAGTCACGACGTTGTAAAACGACGGCCAGTCTTAAGCTCGGGCCCTGCAGCTCTAGAGCTCGAATTCTAC
AGGTCACTAATACCATCTAAGTAGTTGGTTCATAGTGACTGCATATGTTGTGTTTTACAGTATTATGTAG
TCTGTTTTTTATGCAAAATCTAATTTAATATATTGATATTTATATCATTTTACGTTTCTCGTTCAACTTT
CTTGTACAAAGTGAGGGCGAATTGGGTACCGCCGCCATGGCGAGACCCGCGCTTAATGCGCCGCTACAGG
GCGCGTCCATTCGCCATTCAGGCTGCGCAACTGTTGGGAAGGGCGATCGGTGCGGGCCTCTTCGCTATTA
CGCCAGCTGGCGAAAGGGGGATGTGCTGCAAGGCGATTAAGTTGGGTAACGCCAGGGTTTTCCCAGTCAC
GACGTTGTAAAACGACGGCCAGTGAATTGTAATACGACTCACTATAGGGCGAATTGGGCCCGACGTCGCA
TGCTCCCGGCCGCCATGGCGGCCGCGGGAATTCGATATCACTAGTGAATTCGCGGCCGCCTGCAGGTCGA
CCATATGGGAGAGCTCCCAACGCGTTGGATGCATAGCTTGAGTATTCTATAGTGTCACCTAAATAGCTTG
GCGTAATCATGGTCATAGCTGTTTCCTGTGTGAAATTGTTATCCGCTCACAATTCCACACAACATACGAG
CCGGAAGCATAAAGTGTAAAGCCTGGGGTGCCTAATGAGTGAGCTAACTCACATT
