>Addgene plasmid #49317 | p3E_GGWDest+ | addgene partial sequence | sequence record 92239 | pENTR4-R 5'-attttgagacacgggccaga-3'
ATACGACTCACTATAGGGGATATCGCGGCCGCGTTAACGCTACCATGGAGCTCCAAATAATGATTTTATT
TTGACTGATAGTGACCTGTTCGTTGCAACAAATTGATAAGCAATGCTTTTTTATAATGCCAACTTTGTAT
AATAAAGTTGGATACCGTCGACCTCGAGCCTTAAGAGACCCCGAGCGCAGCGAGTCAGTGAGCGAGGAAG
CGGAAGAGCGCCCAATACGCAAACCGCCTCTCCCCGCGCGTTGGCCGATTCATTAATGCAGCTGGCACGA
CAGGTTTCCCGACTGGAAAGCGGGCAGTGAGCGCAACGCAATTAATGTGAGTTAGCTCACTCATTAGGCA
CCCCAGGCTTTACACTTTATGCTTCCGGCTCGTATGTTGTGTGGAATTGTGAGCGGATAACAATTTCACA
CAGGAAACAGCTATGACCATGATTACGCCAAGCTATTTAGGTGACACTATAGAATACTCAAGCTATGCAT
CCAACGCGTTGGGAGCTCTCCCATATGGTCGACCTGCAGGCGGCCGCGAATTCACTAGTGATATCGAATT
CCCGCGGCCGCCATGGCGGCCGGGAGCATGCGACGTCGGGCCCAATTCGCCCTATAGTGAGTCGTATTAC
AATTCACTGGCCGTCGTTTTACAACGTCGTGACTGGGAAAACCCTGGCGTTACCCAACTTAATCGCCTTG
CAGCACATCCCCCTTTCGCCAGCTGGCGTAATAGCGAAGAGGCCCGCACCGATCGCCCTTCCCAACAGTT
GCGCAGCCTGAATGGCGAATGGACGCGCCCTGTAGCGGCGCATTAAGCGCGGGTCTCGCCATGGCGGCGG
TACCCA
